Addgene plasmid #176731: pYCTK027
Purpose: The plasmid is part of a GG toolkit for cell-cell communication in S. cerevisiae. This plasmid is an L0 part plasmid and contains the Ste2 gene of Saccharomyces cerevisiae (receiver part).
Depositing lab: Victor Sourjik. Depositing organization: Max Planck Institute for Terrestrial Microbiology. Publication: Construction of multicellular yeast networks using the communication toolkit with variable specificity and attenuation. Krink N, Loechner AC, Anders A, Kahnt J, Rensing S, Hochberg G, Sourjik V. bioRxiv 2021 10.1101/2021.09.27.462023.
Backbone
  Vector backbone: pYTK001
  Vector type: Synthetic Biology
Growth in bacteria
  Bacterial resistance: Chloramphenicol, 25 μg/mL
  Growth temperature: 37°C
  Growth strain: DH5alpha
  Copy number: Low Copy
Gene/Insert
  Gene/Insert name: ste2Sc
  Species: S. cerevisiae (budding yeast)
  Cloning method: Restriction Enzyme; 5′ cloning site BsmBI (destroyed during cloning); 3′ cloning site BsmBI (destroyed during cloning)
  Sequencing primers: 5′ CCTGGCCTTTTGCTGGCC; 3′ CCAGTAATGACCTCAGAACTC
Terms and licenses: Academic/Nonprofit Terms; Industry Terms: Not Available to Industry
Depositor comments: The gene was codon-optimized for expression in S. cervisiae and cloned into the vector using Goden Gate. The plasmid is Golden Gate Cloning compatible. Please visit https://doi.org/10.1101/2021.09.27.462023 for bioRxiv preprint.
How to cite: pYCTK027 was a gift from Victor Sourjik (Addgene plasmid # 176731 ; http://n2t.net/addgene:176731 ; RRID:Addgene_176731)
