[The description below was written by a language model from this plasmid's Addgene catalogue record and pLannotate feature annotations shown in this document.]
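Description:
pYCTK027 is a level 0 (L0) part plasmid from a Golden Gate toolkit for engineering cell-cell communication in Saccharomyces cerevisiae. It is built on the pYTK001 part-entry backbone and is a small bacterial storage vector of about 3 kb. The feature table shows only what is needed for propagation in E. coli: a ColE1/pMB1-type origin of replication and a chloramphenicol acetyltransferase (cat) gene driven by its own promoter and followed by the phage lambda t0 terminator, giving chloramphenicol selection. The annotation describes the origin as a high-copy type, whereas the catalogue entry lists the plasmid as low copy; the record does not resolve this difference. No yeast origin, yeast selection marker, promoter or terminator for yeast expression is annotated, which fits a part plasmid that is not meant to function in yeast on its own.

The payload is ste2Sc, the S. cerevisiae STE2 coding sequence, codon-optimized for expression in budding yeast. STE2 encodes the receptor for the alpha-factor mating pheromone, and in the toolkit it serves as a "receiver" part, allowing a cell to sense a pheromone signal secreted by a sender cell. The gene was inserted by Golden Gate assembly through BsmBI sites, which were destroyed in the process, and the plasmid remains Golden Gate compatible. It can therefore be combined with separate promoter, terminator and vector parts into higher-level expression cassettes. The intended use is as a modular building block for constructing synthetic multicellular yeast communication networks with defined signal-receptor pairings.
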