Features (pLannotate 1.2.2; 5 found; start..end, strand, type, name):
     24..58      -  terminator     lambda t0 terminator: minimal transcription terminator from phage lambda (Scholtissek and Grosse, 1987)
    132..788     -  CDS            cat: CAT_ECOLX - Experimental evidence at protein level: Swiss-Prot protein existence level 1. This enzyme is an effector of chloramphenicol resistance in bacteria. From Escherichia coli. This protein is used as a marker in many commonly used cloning vectors, such as pACYC184.
    789..886     -  promoter       cat promoter: promoter of the E. coli cat gene encoding chloramphenicol acetyltransferase
    970..1558    +  rep_origin     ori: high-copy-number ColE1/pMB1/pBR322/pUC origin of replication
   1670..1       +  CDS            STE2 (across the origin): STE2_YEAST - Experimental evidence at protein level: Swiss-Prot protein existence level 1. Receptor for the peptide pheromone alpha factor, the mating factor of yeast. From Saccharomyces cerevisiae (strain ATCC 204508 / S288c) (Baker's yeast).
>Addgene plasmid #176731 | pYCTK027 | addgene full sequence | sequence record 351583 | Addgene NGS Result
ATGAGGATCCTGAGACCAGACCAATAAAAAACGCCCGGCGGCAACCGAGCGTTCTGAACAAATCCAGATG
GAGTTCTGAGGTCATTACTGGATCTATCAACAGGAGTCCAAGCGAGCTCGATATCAAATTACGCCCCGCC
CTGCCACTCATCGCAGTACTGTTGTAATTCATTAAGCATTCTGCCGACATGGAAGCCATCACAAACGGCA
TGATGAACCTGAATCGCCAGCGGCATCAGCACCTTGTCGCCTTGCGTATAATATTTGCCCATGGTGAAAA
CGGGGGCGAAGAAGTTGTCCATATTGGCCACGTTTAAATCAAAACTGGTGAAACTCACCCAGGGATTGGC
TGAAACGAAAAACATATTCTCAATAAACCCTTTAGGGAAATAGGCCAGGTTTTCACCGTAACACGCCACA
TCTTGCGAATATATGTGTAGAAACTGCCGGAAATCGTCGTGGTATTCACTCCAGAGCGATGAAAACGTTT
CAGTTTGCTCATGGAAAACGGTGTAACAAGGGTGAACACTATCCCATATCACCAGCTCACCGTCTTTCAT
TGCCATACGAAATTCCGGATGAGCATTCATCAGGCGGGCAAGAATGTGAATAAAGGCCGGATAAAACTTG
TGCTTATTTTTCTTTACGGTCTTTAAAAAGGCCGTAATATCCAGCTGAACGGTCTGGTTATAGGTACATT
GAGCAACTGACTGAAATGCCTCAAAATGTTCTTTACGATGCCATTGGGATATATCAACGGTGGTATATCC
AGTGATTTTTTTCTCCATTTTAGCTTCCTTAGCTCCTGAAAATCTCGATAACTCAAAAAATACGCCCGGT
AGTGATCTTATTTCATTATGGTGAAAGTTGGAACCTCTTACGTGCCCGATCAATCATGACCAAAATCCCT
TAACGTGAGTTTTCGTTCCACTGAGCGTCAGACCCCGTAGAAAAGATCAAAGGATCTTCTTGAGATCCTT
TTTTTCTGCGCGTAATCTGCTGCTTGCAAACAAAAAAACCACCGCTACCAGCGGTGGTTTGTTTGCCGGA
TCAAGAGCTACCAACTCTTTTTCCGAAGGTAACTGGCTTCAGCAGAGCGCAGATACCAAATACTGTTCTT
CTAGTGTAGCCGTAGTTAGGCCACCACTTCAAGAACTCTGTAGCACCGCCTACATACCTCGCTCTGCTAA
TCCTGTTACCAGTGGCTGCTGCCAGTGGCGATAAGTCGTGTCTTACCGGGTTGGACTCAAGACGATAGTT
ACCGGATAAGGCGCAGCGGTCGGGCTGAACGGGGGGTTCGTGCACACAGCCCAGCTTGGAGCGAACGACC
TACACCGAACTGAGATACCTACAGCGTGAGCTATGAGAAAGCGCCACGCTTCCCGAAGGGAGAAAGGCGG
ACAGGTATCCGGTAAGCGGCAGGGTCGGAACAGGAGAGCGCACGAGGGAGCTTCCAGGGGGAAACGCCTG
GTATCTTTATAGTCCTGTCGGGTTTCGCCACCTCTGACTTGAGCGTCGATTTTTGTGATGCTCGTCAGGG
GGGCGGAGCCTATGGAAAAACGCCAGCAACGCGGCCTTTTTACGGTTCCTGGCCTTTTGCTGGCCTTTTG
CTCACATGTTCTTTCCTGCGTTATCCCCTGATTCTGTGGATAACCGTAGTCGGTCTCATATGTCTGATGC
GGCTCCTTCATTGAGCAATCTATTTTATGATCCAACGTATAATCCTGGTCAAAGCACCATTAACTACACT
TCCATATATGGGAATGGATCTACCATCACTTTCGATGAGTTGCAAGGTTTAGTTAACAGTACTGTTACTC
AGGCCATTATGTTTGGTGTCAGATGTGGTGCAGCTGCTTTGACTTTGATTGTCATGTGGATGACATCGAG
AAGCAGAAAAACGCCGATTTTCATTATCAACCAAGTTTCATTGTTTTTAATCATTTTGCATTCTGCACTC
TATTTTAAATATTTACTGTCTAATTACTCTTCAGTGACTTACGCTCTCACCGGATTTCCTCAGTTCATCA
GTAGAGGTGACGTTCATGTTTATGGTGCTACAAATATAATTCAAGTCCTTCTTGTGGCTTCTATTGAGAC
TTCACTGGTGTTTCAGATAAAAGTTATTTTCACAGGCGACAACTTCAAAAGGATAGGTTTGATGCTGACG
TCGATATCTTTCACTTTAGGGATTGCTACAGTTACCATGTATTTTGTAAGCGCTGTTAAAGGTATGATTG
TGACTTATAATGATGTTAGTGCCACCCAAGATAAATACTTCAATGCATCCACAATTTTACTTGCATCCTC
AATAAACTTTATGTCATTTGTCCTGGTAGTTAAATTGATTTTAGCTATTAGATCAAGAAGATTCCTTGGT
CTTAAGCAGTTCGATAGTTTCCATATTTTACTCATAATGTCATGTCAATCTTTGTTGGTTCCATCGATAA
TATTCATCCTCGCATACAGTTTGAAACCAAACCAGGGAACAGATGTCTTGACTACTGTTGCAACATTACT
TGCTGTATTGTCTTTACCATTATCATCAATGTGGGCCACGGCTGCTAATAATGCATCCAAAACAAACACA
ATTACTTCAGACTTTACAACATCCACAGATAGGTTTTATCCAGGCACGCTGTCTAGCTTTCAAACTGATA
GTATCAACAACGATGCTAAAAGCAGTCTCAGAAGTAGATTATATGACCTATATCCTAGAAGGAAGGAAAC
AACATCGGATAAACATTCGGAAAGAACTTTTGTTTCTGAGACTGCAGATGATATAGAGAAAAATCAGTTT
TATCAGTTGCCCACACCTACGAGTTCAAAAAATACTAGGATAGGACCGTTTGCTGATGCAAGTTACAAAG
AGGGAGAAGTTGAACCCGTCGACATGTACACTCCCGATACGGCAGCTGATGAGGAAGCCAGAAAGTTCTG
GACTGAAGATAATAATAATTT
