>Addgene plasmid #176731 | pYCTK027 | depositor partial sequence | sequence record 342511 | ste2Sc
ATGTCTGATGCGGCTCCTTCATTGAGCAATCTATTTTATGATCCAACGTATAATCCTGGTCAAAGCACCA
TTAACTACACTTCCATATATGGGAATGGATCTACCATCACTTTCGATGAGTTGCAAGGTTTAGTTAACAG
TACTGTTACTCAGGCCATTATGTTTGGTGTCAGATGTGGTGCAGCTGCTTTGACTTTGATTGTCATGTGG
ATGACATCGAGAAGCAGAAAAACGCCGATTTTCATTATCAACCAAGTTTCATTGTTTTTAATCATTTTGC
ATTCTGCACTCTATTTTAAATATTTACTGTCTAATTACTCTTCAGTGACTTACGCTCTCACCGGATTTCC
TCAGTTCATCAGTAGAGGTGACGTTCATGTTTATGGTGCTACAAATATAATTCAAGTCCTTCTTGTGGCT
TCTATTGAGACTTCACTGGTGTTTCAGATAAAAGTTATTTTCACAGGCGACAACTTCAAAAGGATAGGTT
TGATGCTGACGTCGATATCTTTCACTTTAGGGATTGCTACAGTTACCATGTATTTTGTAAGCGCTGTTAA
AGGTATGATTGTGACTTATAATGATGTTAGTGCCACCCAAGATAAATACTTCAATGCATCCACAATTTTA
CTTGCATCCTCAATAAACTTTATGTCATTTGTCCTGGTAGTTAAATTGATTTTAGCTATTAGATCAAGAA
GATTCCTTGGTCTTAAGCAGTTCGATAGTTTCCATATTTTACTCATAATGTCATGTCAATCTTTGTTGGT
TCCATCGATAATATTCATCCTCGCATACAGTTTGAAACCAAACCAGGGAACAGATGTCTTGACTACTGTT
GCAACATTACTTGCTGTATTGTCTTTACCATTATCATCAATGTGGGCCACGGCTGCTAATAATGCATCCA
AAACAAACACAATTACTTCAGACTTTACAACATCCACAGATAGGTTTTATCCAGGCACGCTGTCTAGCTT
TCAAACTGATAGTATCAACAACGATGCTAAAAGCAGTCTCAGAAGTAGATTATATGACCTATATCCTAGA
AGGAAGGAAACAACATCGGATAAACATTCGGAAAGAACTTTTGTTTCTGAGACTGCAGATGATATAGAGA
AAAATCAGTTTTATCAGTTGCCCACACCTACGAGTTCAAAAAATACTAGGATAGGACCGTTTGCTGATGC
AAGTTACAAAGAGGGAGAAGTTGAACCCGTCGACATGTACACTCCCGATACGGCAGCTGATGAGGAAGCC
AGAAAGTTCTGGACTGAAGATAATAATAATTTATGA
